>Addgene plasmid #49826 | SRAcode_in_pUC57_v3(767-1356) | depositor full sequence | sequence record 74348 | SRAcode_in_pUC57_v3(767-1356) sequence 3071 bps
TCGCGCGTTTCGGTGATGACGGTGAAAACCTCTGACACATGCAGCTCCCGGAGACGGTCACAGCTTGTCT
GTAAGCGGATGCCGGGAGCAGACAAGCCCGTCAGGGCGCGTCAGCGGGTGTTGGCGGGTGTCGGGGCTGG
CTTAACTATGCGGCATCAGAGCAGATTGTACTGAGAGTGCACCATATGTAATACGACTCACTATAGGTAC
CCGCACCCCAGGATGGATCCCCCAGAGTCCCCGCATCAGAGACTTCTCCTGGGCCTCCCCCAATGGGGCC
TCCACCTCCTTCAAGTAAGGCTCCCAGGTCCCCACCTGTGGGGAGTGGTCCTGCCTCTGGCGTGGAGCCC
ACAAGTTTCCCAGTCGAGTCTGAGGCTGTGATGGAGGATGTGCTGAGACCTTTGGAACAGGCATTGGAAG
ACTGCCGTGGCCACACAAGGAAGCAGGTATGTGATGACATCAGCCGACGCCTGGCACTGCTGCAGGAACA
GTGGGCTGGAGGAAAGTTGTCAATACCTGTAAAGAAGAGAATGGCTCTACTGGTGCAAGAGCTTTCAAGC
CACCGGTGGGACGCAGCAGATGACATCCACCGCTCCCTCATGGTTGACCATGTGACTGAGGTCAGTCAGT
GGATGGTAGGAGTTAAAAGATTAATTGCAGAAAAGAGGAGTCTGTTTTCAGAGGAGGCAGCCAATGAAGA
GAAATCTGCAGCCACAGCTGAGAAGAACCATACCATACCAGGCTTCCAGCAGGCTTCATAATCCTCGGTT
CCCCAGACTCACCGGACACCATCTCCTATGCGAAGAGCGTCGACTGCAGAGGCCTGCATGCAAGCTTGGC
GTAATCATGGTCATAGCTGTTTCCTGTGTGAAATTGTTATCCGCTCACAATTCCACACAACATACGAGCC
GGAAGCATAAAGTGTAAAGCCTGGGGTGCCTAATGAGTGAGCTAACTCACATTAATTGCGTTGCGCTCAC
TGCCCGCTTTCCAGTCGGGAAACCTGTCGTGCCAGCTGCATTAATGAATCGGCCAACGCGCGGGGAGAGG
CGGTTTGCGTATTGGGCGCCCTTCCGCTTCCTCGCTCACTGACTCGCTGCGCTCGGTCGTTCGGCTGCGG
CGAGCGGTATCAGCTCACTCAAAGGCGGTAATACGGTTATCCACAGAATCAGGGGATAACGCAGGAAAGA
ACATGTGAGCAAAAGGCCAGCAAAAGGCCAGGAACCGTAAAAAGGCCGCGTTGCTGGCGTTTTTCCATAG
GCTCCGCCCCCCTGACGAGCATCACAAAAATCGACGCTCAAGTCAGAGGTGGCGAAACCCGACAGGACTA
TAAAGATACCAGGCGTTTCCCCCTGGAAGCTCCCTCGTGCGCTCTCCTGTTCCGACCCTGCCGCTTACCG
GATACCTGTCCGCCTTTCTCCCTTCGGGAAGCGTGGCGCTTTCTCATAGCTCACGCTGTAGGTATCTCAG
TTCGGTGTAGGTCGTTCGCTCCAAGCTGGGCTGTGTGCACGAACCCCCCGTTCAGCCCGACCGCTGCGCC
TTATCCGGTAACTATCGTCTTGAGTCCAACCCGGTAAGACACGACTTATCGCCACTGGCAGCAGCCACTG
GTAACAGGATTAGCAGAGCGAGGTATGTAGGCGGTGCTACAGAGTTCTTGAAGTGGTGGCCTAACTACGG
CTACACTAGAAGAACAGTATTTGGTATCTGCGCTCTGCTGAAGCCAGTTACCTTCGGAAAAAGAGTTGGT
AGCTCTTGATCCGGCAAACAAACCACCGCTGGTAGCGGTGGTTTTTTTGTTTGCAAGCAGCAGATTACGC
GCAGAAAAAAAGGATCTCAAGAAGATCCTTTGATCTTTTCTACGGGGTCTGACGCTCAGTGGAACGAAAA
CTCACGTTAAGGGATTTTGGTCATGAGATTATCAAAAAGGATCTTCACCTAGATCCTTTTAAATTAAAAA
TGAAGTTTTAAATCAATCTAAAGTATATATGAGTAAACTTGGTCTGACAGTTACCAATGCTTAATCAGTG
AGGCACCTATCTCAGCGATCTGTCTATTTCGTTCATCCATAGTTGCCTGACTCCCCGTCGTGTAGATAAC
TACGATACGGGAGGGCTTACCATCTGGCCCCAGTGCTGCAATGATACCGCGAGACCCACGCTCACCGGCT
CCAGATTTATCAGCAATAAACCAGCCAGCCGGAAGGGCCGAGCGCAGAAGTGGTCCTGCAACTTTATCCG
CCTCCATCCAGTCTATTAATTGTTGCCGGGAAGCTAGAGTAAGTAGTTCGCCAGTTAATAGTTTGCGCAA
CGTTGTTGCCATTGCTACAGGCATCGTGGTGTCACGCTCGTCGTTTGGTATGGCTTCATTCAGCTCCGGT
TCCCAACGATCAAGGCGAGTTACATGATCCCCCATGTTGTGCAAAAAAGCGGTTAGCTCCTTCGGTCCTC
CGATCGTTGTCAGAAGTAAGTTGGCCGCAGTGTTATCACTCATGGTTATGGCAGCACTGCATAATTCTCT
TACTGTCATGCCATCCGTAAGATGCTTTTCTGTGACTGGTGAGTACTCAACCAAGTCATTCTGAGAATAG
TGTATGCGGCGACCGAGTTGCTCTTGCCCGGCGTCAATACGGGATAATACCGCGCCACATAGCAGAACTT
TAAAAGTGCTCATCATTGGAAAACGTTCTTCGGGGCGAAAACTCTCAAGGATCTTACCGCTGTTGAGATC
CAGTTCGATGTAACCCACTCGTGCACCCAACTGATCTTCAGCATCTTTTACTTTCACCAGCGTTTCTGGG
TGAGCAAAAACAGGAAGGCAAAATGCCGCAAAAAAGGGAATAAGGGCGACACGGAAATGTTGAATACTCA
TACTCTTCCTTTTTCAATATTATTGAAGCATTTATCAGGGTTATTGTCTCATGAGCGGATACATATTTGA
ATGTATTTAGAAAAATAAACAAATAGGGGTTCCGCGCACATTTCCCCGAAAAGTGCCACCTGACGTCTAA
GAAACCATTATTATCATGACATTAACCTATAAAAATAGGCGTATCACGAGGCCCTTTCGTC
Features (pLannotate 1.2.2; 11 found; start..end, strand, type, name):
    137..188     +  misc_feature   bom (fragment): basis of mobility region from pBR322
    189..207     +  promoter       T7 promoter: promoter for bacteriophage T7 RNA polymerase
    207..758     +  CDS            SRA1 (fragment): SRA1_HUMAN - Experimental evidence at protein level: Swiss-Prot protein existence level 1. Functional RNA which acts as a transcriptional coactivator that selectively enhances steroid receptor-mediated transactivation ligand-independently through a mechanism involving the modulating N- terminal domain (AF-1) of steroid receptors. Also mediates transcriptional coactivation of steroid receptors ligand-dependently through the steroid-binding domain (AF-2). Enhances cellular proliferation and differentiation and promotes apoptosis in vivo. May play a role in tumorigenesis. From Homo sapiens (Human
    874..890     -  protein_bind   lac operator: The lac repressor binds to the lac operator to inhibit transcription in E. coli. This inhibition can be relieved by adding lactose or isopropyl-β-D-thiogalactopyranoside (IPTG). lac repressor encoded by lacI
    898..928     -  promoter       lac promoter: promoter for the E. coli lac operon
    943..964     -  protein_bind   CAP binding site: CAP binding activates transcription in the presence of cAMP. E. coli catabolite activator protein
    977..1070    -  CDS            lacI (fragment): lac repressor; lacI; The lac repressor binds to the lac operator to inhibit transcription in E. coli. This inhibition can be relieved by adding lactose or isopropyl-β-D-thiogalactopyranoside (IPTG).
   1252..1840    -  rep_origin     ori: high-copy-number ColE1/pMB1/pBR322/pUC origin of replication
   2011..2871    -  CDS            AmpR: β-lactamase; bla; confers resistance to ampicillin, carbenicillin, and related antibiotics
   2872..2976    -  promoter       AmpR promoter: bla
   3071..35      +  CDS            rop (fragment) (across the origin): Rop protein, which maintains plasmids at low copy number; rop
