[The description below was written by a language model from this plasmid's Addgene catalogue record and pLannotate feature annotations shown in this document.]
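Description:
SRAcode_in_pUC57_v3(767-1356) is a small (about 3.1 kb) high-copy E. coli plasmid built on the pUC57 cloning backbone. It serves as a template for producing a defined segment of the human steroid receptor RNA activator (SRA1) transcript. It is maintained through the pUC/ColE1-type origin of replication and selected with ampicillin via the β-lactamase gene and its native promoter. The remaining annotated backbone elements are typical pUC remnants: the lac promoter, lac operator and CAP binding site, which face the insert on the opposite strand, plus short fragments annotated as lacI, rop and bom. None of these appears to play a role in the intended use.

The payload is a 590 bp insert corresponding to nucleotides 767–1356 of the human SRA1 reference mRNA, cloned between KpnI and SalI sites that are both retained. A T7 promoter lies immediately upstream, and the record notes that a KpnI site sits at the 5′ start of the RNA-coding sequence, so transcripts will begin with a few non-native nucleotides. The annotation software labels much of the insert as a fragment of the SRA1 coding sequence. The stated purpose, however, is transcription of the RNA with T7 RNA polymerase rather than protein production, despite the catalogue's "bacterial expression" classification. No ribosome binding site, tag or T7 terminator is annotated, so defined-length RNA would presumably come from run-off transcription of linearised template, although the record does not say this. The plasmid is suited to generating this SRA RNA fragment in vitro for biochemical or structural studies, such as testing interactions between SRA RNA and its proposed protein partner.
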