Addgene plasmid #49826: SRAcode_in_pUC57_v3(767-1356)
Purpose: for transcribing SRA nucl 767-1356 of NM_001035235 with T7
Depositing lab: Thomas Cech. Depositing organization: University of Colorado, Boulder. Publication: Structure and function of steroid receptor RNA activator protein, the proposed partner of SRA noncoding RNA. McKay DB, Xi L, Barthel KK, Cech TR. J Mol Biol. 2014 Apr 17;426(8):1766-85. doi: 10.1016/j.jmb.2014.01.006. Epub 2014 Jan 30. PubMed 24486609.
Backbone
  Vector backbone: pUC57
  Backbone manufacturer: unknown
  Backbone size w/o insert (bp): 2710
  Total vector size (bp): 3071
  Vector type: Bacterial Expression
Growth in bacteria
  Bacterial resistance: Ampicillin, 100 μg/mL
  Growth temperature: 37°C
  Growth strain: XL10 Gold
  Copy number: High Copy
Gene/Insert
  Gene/Insert name: steroid receptor RNA activator RNA coding (alt name: SRA)
  Species: H. sapiens (human)
  Insert size (bp): 590
  Mutation: KpnI site at 5' start of RNA coding seq
  GenBank ID: NM_001035235
  Entrez Gene: SRA1 (a.k.a. SRA, SRAP, STRAA1, pp7684)
  Promoter: T7
  Cloning method: Restriction Enzyme; 5′ cloning site KpnI (not destroyed); 3′ cloning site SalI (not destroyed)
  Sequencing primers: 5′ GGCTTAACTATGCGGCATCAGAGC; 3′ CAGCTATGACCATGATTACGCC
Terms and licenses: Academic/Nonprofit Terms; Industry Terms: Not Available to Industry
How to cite: SRAcode_in_pUC57_v3(767-1356) was a gift from Thomas Cech (Addgene plasmid # 49826 ; http://n2t.net/addgene:49826 ; RRID:Addgene_49826)
