>Addgene plasmid #49826 | SRAcode_in_pUC57_v3(767-1356) | addgene partial sequence | sequence record 77421 | M13-Rev 5'-CAGGAAACAGCTATGACC-3'
CTGCAGTCGACGCTCTTCGCATAGGAGATGGTGTCCGGTGAGTCTGGGGAACCGAGGATTATGAAGCCTG
CTGGAAGCCTGGTATGGTATGGTTCTTCTCAGCTGTGGCTGCAGATTTCTCTTCATTGGCTGCCTCCTCT
GAAAACAGACTCCTCTTTTCTGCAATTAATCTTTTAACTCCTACCATCCACTGACTGACCTCAGTCACAT
GGTCAACCATGAGGGAGCGGTGGATGTCATCTGCTGCGTCCCACCGGTGGCTTGAAAGCTCTTGCACCAG
TAGAGCCATTCTCTTCTTTACAGGTATTGACAACTTTCCTCCAGCCCACTGTTCCTGCAGCAGTGCCAGG
CGTCGGCTGATGTCATCACATACCTGCTTCCTTGTGTGGCCACGGCAGTCTTCCAATGCCTGTTCCAAAG
GTCTCAGCACATCCTCCATCACAGCCTCAGACTCGACTGGGAAACTTGTGGGCTCCACGCCAGAGGCAGG
ACCACTCCCCACAGGTGGGGACCTGGGAGCCTTACTTGAAGGAGGTGGAGGCCCCATTGGGGGAGGCCCA
GGAGAAGTCTCTGATGCGGGGACTCTGGGGGATCCATCCTGGGGTGCGGGTACCTATAGTGAGTCGTATT
ACATATGGTGCACTCTCAGTACAATCTGCTCTGATGCCGCATAGTTAAGCCAGCCCCGACACCCGCCAAC
ACCCGCTGACGCGCCCTGACGGGCTTGTCTGCTCCCGGCATCCGCTTACAGACAAGCTGTGACCGTCTCC
GGGAGCTGCATGTGTCAGAG
